>Addgene plasmid #69518 | CMJ129 | depositor full sequence | sequence record 122798 | CMJ129 sequence 6154 bps
GCAAACTATTAACTGGCGAACTACTTACTCTAGCTTCCCGGCAACAATTAATAGACTGGATGGAGGCGGA
TAAAGTTGCAGGACCACTTCTGCGCTCGGCCCTTCCGGCTGGCTGGTTTATTGCTGATAAATCTGGAGCC
GGTGAGCGTGAGTGTCGCGGTATCATTGCAGCACTGGGGCCAGATGGTAAGCCCTCCCGTATCGTAGTTA
TCTACACGACGGGGAGTCAGGCAACTATGGATGAACGAAATAGACAGATCGCTGAGATAGGTGCCTCACT
GATTAAGCATTGGTAACTGTCAGACCAAGTTTACTCATATATACTTTAGATTGATT
[125 nt withheld, positions 337-461]
C
[141 nt withheld, positions 463-603]
CCTTTGACGTTGGAGTCCACGTTCTTTAATAGTGGACTCTTGTTCCAAACTTGAACAACACTCAACCCTA
TCTCGGGCTATTCTTTTGATTTATAAGGGATTTTGCCGATTTCGGCCTATTGGTTAAAAAATGAGCTGAT
TTAACAAAAATTTAACGCGAATTTTAACAAAATATTAACGTTTACAATTTAAAAGGATCTAGGTGAAGAT
CCTTTTTGATAATCTCATGACCAAAATCCCTTAACGTGAGTTTTCGTTCCACTGAGCGTCAGACCCCGTA
GAAAAGATCAAAGGATCTTCTTGAGATCCTTTTTTTCTGCGCGTAATCTGCTGCTTGCAAACAAAAAAAC
CACCGCTACCAGCGGTGGTTTGTTTGCCGGATCAAGAGCTACCAACTCTTTTTCCGAAGGTAACTGGCTT
CAGCAGAGCGCAGATACCAAATACTGTCCTTCTAGTGTAGCCGTAGTTAGGCCACCACTTCAAGAACTCT
GTAGCACCGCCTACATACCTCGCTCTGCTAATCCTGTTACCAGTCAGGCATTTGAGAAGCACACGGTCAC
ACTGCTTCCGGTAGTCAATAAACCGGTAAACCAGCAATAGACATAAGCGGCTATTTAACGACCCTGCCCT
GAACCGACGACCGGGTCGAATTTGCTTTCGAATTTCTGCCATTCATCCGCTTATTATCACTTATTCAGGC
GTAGCACCAGGCGTTTAAGGGCACCAATAACTGCCTTAAAAAAATTACGCCCCGCCCTGCCACTCATCGC
AGTACTGTTGTAATTCATTAAGCATTCTGCCGACATGGAAGCCATCACAGACGGCATGATGAACCTGAAT
CGCCAGCGGCATCAGCACCTTGTCGCCTTGCGTATAATATTTGCCCATGGTGAAAACGGGGGCGAAGAAG
TTGTCCATATTGGCCACGTTTAAATCAAAACTGGTGAAACTCACCCAGGGATTGGCTGAGACGAAAAACA
TATTCTCAATAAACCCTTTAGGGAAATAGGCCAGGTTTTCACCGTAACACGCCACATCTTGCGAATATAT
GTGTAGAAACTGCCGGAAATCGTCGTGGTATTCACTCCAGAGCGATGAAAACGTTTCAGTTTGCTCATGG
AAAACGGTGTAACAAGGGTGAACACTATCCCATATCACCAGCTCACCGTCTTTCATTGCCATACGGAATT
CCGGATGAGCATTCATCAGGCGGGCAAGAATGTGAATAAAGGCCGGATAAAACTTGTGCTTATTTTTCTT
TACGGTCTTTAAAAAGGCCGTAATATCCAGCTGAACGGTCTGGTTATAGGTACATTGAGCAACTGACTGA
AATGCCTCAAAATGTTCTTTACGATGCCATTGGGATATATCAACGGTGGTATATCCAGTGATTTTTTTCT
CCATTTTAGCTTCCTTAGCTCCTGAAAATCTCGATAACTCAAAAAATACGCCCGGTAGTGATCTTATTTC
ATTATGGTGAAAGTTGGAACCTCTTACGTGCCGATCAACGTCTCATTTTCGCCAAAAGTTGGCCCAGGGC
TTCCCGGTATCAACAGGGACACCAGGATTTATTTATTCTGCGAAGTGATCTTCCGTCACAGGTATTTATT
CGGCGCAAAGTGCGTCGGGTGATGCTGCCAACTTACTGATTTAGTGTATGATGGTGTTTTTGAGGTGCTC
CAGTGGCTTCTGTTTCTATCAGCTGTCCCTCCTGTTCAGCTACTGACGGGGTGGTGCGTAACGGCAAAAG
CACCGCCGGACATCAGCGCTAGCGGAGTGTATACTGGCTTACTATGTTGGCACTGATGAGGGTGTCAGTG
AAGTGCTTCATGTGGCAGGAGAAAAAAGGCTGCACCGGTGCGTCAGCAGAATATGTGATACAGGATATAT
TCCGCTTCCTCGCTCACTGACTCGCTACGCTCGGTCGTTCGACTGCGGCGAGCGGAAATGGCTTACGAAC
GGGGCGGAGATTTCCTGGAAGATGCCAGGAAGATACTTAACAGGGAAGTGAGAGGGCCGCGGCAAAGCCG
TTTTTCCATAGGCTCCGCCCCCCTGACAAGCATCACGAAATCTGACGCTCAAATCAGTGGTGGCGAAACC
CGACAGGACTATAAAGATACCAGGCGTTTCCCCCTGGCGGCTCCCTCGTGCGCTCTCCTGTTCCTGCCTT
TCGGTTTACCGGTGTCATTCCGCTGTTATGGCCGCGTTTGTCTCATTCCACGCCTGACACTCAGTTCCGG
GTAGGCAGTTCGCTCCAAGCTGGACTGTATGCACGAACCCCCCGTTCAGTCCGACCGCTGCGCCTTATCC
GGTAACTATCGTCTTGAGTCCAACCCGGAAAGACATGCAAAAGCACCACTGGCAGCAGCCACTGGTAATT
GATTTAGAGGAGTTAGTCTTGAAGTCATGCGCCGGTTAAGGCTAAACTGAAAGGACAAGTTTTGGTGACT
GCGCTCCTCCAAGCCAGTTACCTCGGTTCAAAGAGTTGGTAGCTCAGAGAACCTTCGAAAAACCGCCCTG
CAAGGCGGTTTTTTCGTTTTCAGAGCAAGAGATTACGCGCAGACCAAAACGATCTCAAGAAGATCATCTT
ATTAATCAGATAAAATATTTGCTCATGAGCCCGAAGTGGCGAGCCCGATCTTCCCCATCGGTGATGTCGG
CGATATAGGCGCCAGCAACCGCACCTGTGGCGCCGGTGATGCCGGCCACGATGCGTCCGGCGTAGAGGAT
CTGCTCATGTTTGACAGCTTATCATCGATGCATAATGTGCCTGTCAAATGGACGAAGCAGGGATTCTGCA
AACCCTATGCTACTCCGTCAAGCCGTCAATTGTCTGATTCGTTACCAATTATGACAACTTGACGGCTACA
TCATTCACTTTTTCTTCACAACCGGCACGGAACTCGCTCGGGCTGGCCCCGGTGCATTTTTTAAATACCC
GCGAGAAATAGAGTTGATCGTCAAAACCAACATTGCGACCGACGGTGGCGATAGGCATCCGGGTGGTGCT
CAAAAGCAGCTTCGCCTGGCTGATACGTTGGTCCTCGCGCCAGCTTAAGACGCTAATCCCTAACTGCTGG
CGGAAAAGATGTGACAGACGCGACGGCGACAAGCAAACATGCTGTGCGACGCTGGCGATATCAAAATTGC
TGTCTGCCAGGTGATCGCTGATGTACTGACAAGCCTCGCGTACCCGATTATCCATCGGTGGATGGAGCGA
CTCGTTAATCGCTTCCATGCGCCGCAGTAACAATTGCTCAAGCAGATTTATCGCCAGCAGCTCCGAATAG
CGCCCTTCCCCTTGCCCGGCGTTAATGATTTGCCCAAACAGGTCGCTGAAATGCGGCTGGTGCGCTTCAT
CCGGGCGAAAGAACCCCGTATTGGCAAATATTGACGGCCAGTTAAGCCATTCATGCCAGTAGGCGCGCGG
ACGAAAGTAAACCCACTGGTGATACCATTCGCGAGCCTCCGGATGACGACCGTAGTGATGAATCTCTCCT
GGCGGGAACAGCAAAATATCACCCGGTCGGCAAACAAATTCTCGTCCCTGATTTTTCACCACCCCCTGAC
CGCGAATGGTGAGATTGAGAATATAACCTTTCATTCCCAGCGGTCGGTCGATAAAAAAATCGAGATAACC
GTTGGCCTCAATCGGCGTTAAACCCGCCACCAGATGGGCATTAAACGAGTATCCCGGCAGCAGGGGATCA
TTTTGCGCTTCAGCCATACTTTTCATACTCCCGCCATTCAGAGAAGAAACCAATTGTCCATATTGCATCA
GACATTGCCGTCACTGCGTCTTTTACTGGCTCTTCTCGCTAACCAAACCGGTAACCCCGCTTATTAAAAG
CATTCTGTAACAAAGCGGGACCAAAGCCATGACAAAAACGCGTAACAAAAGTGTCTATAATCACGGCAGA
AAAGTCCACATTGATTATTTGCACGGCGTCACACTTTGCTATGCCATAGCATTTTTATCCATAAGATTAG
CGGATCCTACCTGACGCTTTTTATCGCAACTCTCTACTGTTTCTCCATACCCGTTTTTTTGGGCTAGCGA
ATTCGAGCTCTTAAAGAGGAGAAAGGTCATGGATAAGGACTTACAGTCAATACAGGAAGTAAGAACTCTT
ATAGCAAAAGCAAAGAAATCTAGAAGTAAAGGAGAAGAACTTTTCACTGGAGTTGTCCCAATTCTTGTTG
AATTAGATGGTGATGTTAATGGGCACAAATTTTCTGTCAGTGGAGAGGGTGAAGGTGATGCAACATACGG
AAAACTTACCCTTAAATTTATTTGCACTACTGGAAAACTACCTGTTCCATGGCCAACACTTGTCACTACT
TTCGCGTATGGTCTTCAATGCTTTGCGAGATACCCAGATCATATGAAACAGCATGACTTTTTCAAGAGTG
CCATGCCCGAAGGTTATGTACAGGAAAGAACTATATTTTTCAAAGATGACGGGAACTACAAGACACGTGC
TGAAGTCAAGTTTGAAGGTGATACCCTTGTTAATAGAATCGAGTTAAAAGGTATTGATTTTAAAGAAGAT
GGAAACATTCTTGGACACAAATTGGAATACAACTATAACTCACACAATGTATACATCATGGCAGACAAAC
AAAAGAATGGAATCAAAGTTAACTTCAAAATTAGACACAACATTGAAGATGGAAGCGTTCAACTAGCAGA
CCATTATCAACAAAATACTCCAATTGGCGATGGCCCTGTCCTTTTACCAGACAACCATTACCTGTCCACA
CAATCTGCCCTTTCGAAAGATCCCAACGAAAAGAGAGACCACATGGTCCTTCTTGAGTTTGTAACAGCTG
CTGGGATTACACATGGCATGGATGAACTATACAAAGTCGACGCAGCAAACGACGAAAACTACGCTTTAGC
AGCTTAAAAGCTTGGCTGTTTTGGCGGATGAGAGAAGATTTTCAGCCTGATACAGATTAAATCAGAACGC
AGAAGCGGTCTGATAAAACAGAATTTGCCTGGCGGCAGTAGCGCGGTGGTCCCACCTGACCCCATGCCGA
ACTCAGAAGTGAAACGCCGTAGCGCCGATGGTAGTGTGGGGTCACCCCATGCGAGAGTAGGGAACTGCCA
GGCATCAAATAAAACGAAAGGCTCAGTCGAAAGACTGGGCCTTTCGTTTTATCTGTTGTTTGTCGGTGAA
CGCTCTCCTGAGTAGGACAAATCCGCCGGGAGCGGATTTGAACGTTGCGAAGCAACGGCCCGGAGGGTGG
CGGGCAGGACGCCCGCCATAAACTGCCAGGCATCAAATTAAGCAGAAGGCCATCCTGACGGATGGCCTTT
TTGCGTTTCTACAAACTCTTTTGTTTATTTTTCTAAATACATTCAAATATGTATCCGCTCATGAGACAAT
AACCCTGATAAATGCTTCAATAATATTGAAAAAGGAAGAGTATGAGTATTCAACATTTCCGTGTCGCCCT
TATTCCCTTTTTTGCGGCATTTTGCCTTCCTGTTTTTGCTCACCCAGAAACGCTGGTGAAAGTAAAAGAT
GCTGAAGATCAGTTGGGTGCA
Features (pLannotate 1.2.2; 19 found; start..end, strand, type, name):
      1..295     +  CDS            bla(M) (fragment): β-lactamase lacking the signal sequence; bla(M); allows cytosolic expression of β-lactamase
    338..793     +  rep_origin     f1 ori (sequence partly withheld): f1 bacteriophage origin of replication; arrow indicates direction of (+) strand synthesis
    904..1137    +  rep_origin     ori (fragment): high-copy-number ColE1/pMB1/pBR322/pUC origin of replication
   1348..2007    -  CDS            CmR: chloramphenicol acetyltransferase; cat; confers resistance to chloramphenicol
   2008..2110    -  promoter       cat promoter: promoter of the E. coli cat gene encoding chloramphenicol acetyltransferase
   2231..2374    +  mobile_element IS1 (fragment): prokaryotic transposable element IS1
   2493..2548    -  rep_origin     RSF ori (fragment): Plasmids containing the RSF 1030 origin of replication can be propagated in E. coli cells that contain additional plasmids with compatible origins.
   2636..3181    -  rep_origin     p15A ori: Plasmids containing the medium-copy-number p15A origin of replication can be propagated in E. coli cells that contain a second plasmid with the ColE1 origin.
   3214..3334    -  CDS            TcR (fragment): tetracycline efflux protein; tet; confers resistance to tetracycline
   3344..3362    +  promoter       tet promoter (fragment): E. coli promoter for tetracycline efflux protein gene
   3452..4330    -  CDS            araC: L-arabinose regulatory protein; araC
   4357..4641    +  promoter       araBAD promoter: araBAD; promoter of the L-arabinose operon of E. coli; the araC regulatory gene is transcribed in the opposite direction (Guzman et al., 1995)
   4758..5468    +  CDS            GFPmut2: GFPmut2 is a basic (constitutively fluorescent) green fluorescent protein published in 1996, derived from Aequorea victoria. It is reported to be a very rapidly-maturing weak dimer.
   5478..5507    +  CDS            ssrA tag (LVA) (fragment): C-terminal peptide that mediates degradation in bacteria through the ClpXP and ClpAP proteases (McGinness et al., 2006) mutant LVA variant that confers accelerated degradation under some conditions (Andersen et al., 1998)
   5600..5715    +  ncRNA          5S rRNA: Accession: RF00001 - 5S ribosomal RNA
   5719..5805    +  terminator     rrnB T1 terminator: Escherichia coli rrnB; transcription terminator T1 from the E. coli rrnB gene
   5897..5924    +  terminator     rrnB T2 terminator: transcription terminator T2 from the E. coli rrnB gene
   5943..6034    +  promoter       AmpR promoter: bla
   6035..6154    +  CDS            AmpR (fragment): β-lactamase; bla; confers resistance to ampicillin, carbenicillin, and related antibiotics
