[The description below was written by a language model from this plasmid's Addgene catalogue record and pLannotate feature annotations shown in this document.]
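Description:
CMJ129 is an arabinose-inducible bacterial expression plasmid built on the pBAD33t backbone and propagated in E. coli (DH10B is the recorded growth strain). It replicates from the medium-copy p15A origin, which is compatible with ColE1-type plasmids, and is selected with chloramphenicol through a cat gene driven by its own promoter. The 6,154 nt depositor sequence also carries an f1 phage origin. Several backbone remnants are annotated only as fragments: partial β-lactamase and tetracycline-resistance coding sequences, short pieces of ColE1 and RSF origins, and a stretch of IS1. These are not expected to be functional, and chloramphenicol is the only resistance listed in the record.

The expression cassette follows the standard pBAD layout. araC is transcribed divergently from the araBAD promoter, so transcription of the insert is repressed without L-arabinose and induced when it is added. The rrnB T1 and T2 terminators sit downstream. According to the stated purpose, the payload is a fusion of "etuAld1-20", GFPmut2 and an ssrA tag. The name suggests that etuAld1-20 is the first 20 residues of an aldehyde dehydrogenase, but the record does not define it. The N-terminal peptide is not annotated separately, although a gap of about 115 nt between the promoter and the GFPmut2 coding sequence could accommodate it. GFPmut2 is a fast-maturing green fluorescent protein, and the C-terminal ssrA tag, annotated as a partial match to the LVA variant, targets proteins to ClpXP/ClpAP for degradation.

The associated publication concerns localization of proteins to the 1,2-propanediol utilization microcompartment by non-native signal sequences. The construct therefore appears to be a reporter for testing whether this peptide directs GFP into the compartment. The degradation tag may serve to reduce signal from unencapsulated cytosolic reporter, though the record does not say so explicitly.
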