Addgene plasmid #69518: CMJ129
Purpose: pBAD etuAld1-20- gfpmut2-ssrA
Depositing lab: Danielle Tullman-Ercek. Depositing organization: University of California, Berkeley. Publication: Localization of Proteins to the 1,2-Propanediol Utilization Microcompartment by Non-native Signal Sequences Is Mediated by a Common Hydrophobic Motif. Jakobson CM, Kim EY, Slininger MF, Chien A, Tullman-Ercek D. J Biol Chem. 2015 Aug 17. pii: jbc.M115.651919. 10.1074/jbc.M115.651919 PubMed 26283792.
Backbone
  Vector backbone: pBAD33t
Growth in bacteria
  Bacterial resistance: Chloramphenicol, 25 μg/mL
  Growth temperature: 37°C
  Growth strain: DH10B
  Copy number: Unknown
Gene/Insert
  Gene/Insert name: GFPmut2
Terms and licenses: Academic/Nonprofit Terms; Industry Terms: Not Available to Industry
How to cite: CMJ129 was a gift from Danielle Tullman-Ercek (Addgene plasmid # 69518 ; http://n2t.net/addgene:69518 ; RRID:Addgene_69518)
