>Addgene plasmid #69518 | CMJ129 | addgene partial sequence | sequence record 125328 | ARA_promoter-F 5'-ctgacgctttttatcgcaactctctactg-3'
TTGGGCTGCGAATTCGAGCTCTTAAAGAGGAGAAAGGTCATGGATAAGGACTTACAGTCAATACAGGAAG
TAAGAACTCTTATAGCAAAAGCAAAGAAATCTAGAAGTAAAGGAGAAGAACTTTTCACTGGAGTTGTCCC
AATTCTTGTTGAATTAGATGGTGATGTTAATGGGCACAAATTTTCTGTCAGTGGAGAGGGTGAAGGTGAT
GCAACATACGGAAAACTTACCCTTAAATTTATTTGCACTACTGGAAAACTACCTGTTCCATGGCCAACAC
TTGTCACTACTTTCGCGTATGGTCTTCAATGCTTTGCGAGATACCCAGATCATATGAAACAGCATGACTT
TTTCAAGAGTGCCATGCCCGAAGGTTATGTACAGGAAAGAACTATATTTTTCAAAGATGACGGGAACTAC
AAGACACGTGCTGAAGTCAAGTTTGAAGGTGATACCCTTGTTAATAGAATCGAGTTAAAAGGTATTGATT
TTAAAGAAGATGGAAACATTCTTGGACACAAATTGGAATACAACTATAACTCACACAATGTATACATCAT
GGCAGACAAACAAAAGAATGGAATCAAAGTTAACTTCAAAATTAGACACAACATTGAAGATGGAAGCGTT
CAACTAGCAGACCATTATCAACAAAATACTCCAATTGGCGATGGCCCTGTCCTTTTACCAGACAACCATT
ACCTGTCCACACAATCTGCCCTTTCGAAAGATCCCAACGAAAAGAGAGATCACATGGTCCTTCTTGAGTT
TGTAACAGCTGCTGGGATTACACATGGCATGGATGAACTATACAAAGTCGACGCAGCAAACGACGAAAAC
TACGCTTTAGCAGCTTAAAAGCTTGGCTGTTTTGGCGGATGAGAGAAGATTTTCACCCTG
