>Addgene plasmid #69518 | CMJ129 | addgene partial sequence | sequence record 125329 | pBAD-R 5'-GATTTAATCTGTATCAGG-3'
GCCAAGCTTTTAAGCTGCTAAAGCGTAGTTTTCGTCGTTTGCTGCGTCGACTTTGTATAGTTCATCCATG
CCATGTGTAATCCCAGCAGCTGTTACAAACTCAAGAAGGACCATGTGATCTCTCTTTTCGTTGGGATCTT
TCGAAAGGGCAGATTGTGTGGACAGGTAATGGTTGTCTGGTAAAAGGACAGGGCCATCGCCAATTGGAGT
ATTTTGTTGATAATGGTCTGCTAGTTGAACGCTTCCATCTTCAATGTTGTGTCTAATTTTGAAGTTAACT
TTGATTCCATTCTTTTGTTTGTCTGCCATGATGTATACATTGTGTGAGTTATAGTTGTATTCCAATTTGT
GTCCAAGAATGTTTCCATCTTCTTTAAAATCAATACCTTTTAACTCGATTCTATTAACAAGGGTATCACC
TTCAAACTTGACTTCAGCACGTGTCTTGTAGTTCCCGTCATCTTTGAAAAATATAGTTCTTTCCTGTACA
TAACCTTCGGGCATGGCACTCTTGAAAAAGTCATGCTGTTTCATATGATCTGGGTATCTCGCAAAGCATT
GAAGACCATACGCGAAAGTAGTGACAAGTGTTGGCCATGGAACAGGTAGTTTTCCAGTAGTGCAAATAAA
TTTAAGGGTAAGTTTTCCGTATGTTGCATCACCTTCACCCTCTCCACTGACAGAAAATTTGTGCCCATTA
ACATCACCATCTAATTCAACAAGAATTGGGACAACTCCAGTGAAAAGTTCTTCTCCTTTACTTCTAGATT
TCTTTGCTT
